Addgene plasmid #98230: NUDT22 (NUDT22A-c001)
Purpose: Bacterial expression for structure determination; may not be full ORF
Depositing lab: Nicola Burgess-Brown. Depositing organization: University of Oxford.
Backbone
  Vector backbone: pNIC28-Bsa4
  Backbone manufacturer: Opher Gileadi (Addgene plasmid # 26103)
  Vector type: Bacterial Expression
Growth in bacteria
  Bacterial resistance: Kanamycin, 50 μg/mL
  Growth temperature: 37°C
  Growth strain: DH5alpha
  Copy number: Unknown
Gene/Insert
  Gene/Insert name: NUDT22A (alt names: NUDT22; nudix (nucleoside diphosphate linked moiety X)-type motif 22)
  Species: H. sapiens (human)
  Entrez Gene: NUDT22
  Promoter: T7
  Tag / fusion protein: His-6-TEV (N terminal on backbone)
  Cloning method: Ligation Independent Cloning
  Sequencing primers: 5′ T7F; 3′ T7R
Terms and licenses: Academic/Nonprofit Terms; Industry Terms: Not Available to Industry
Depositor comments: Use BL21(DE3)-R3-pRARE2 for expression. T7/lac regulated, N-terminal His-tag, TEV, LIC cloning using BsaI cleavage/T4 polymerase, SacB stuffer fragment, pET28 backbone.. 5LF9: http://www.thesgc.org/structures/5LF9
How to cite: NUDT22 (NUDT22A-c001) was a gift from Nicola Burgess-Brown (Addgene plasmid # 98230 ; http://n2t.net/addgene:98230 ; RRID:Addgene_98230)
