[The description below was written by a language model from this plasmid's Addgene catalogue record and the feature table of its GenBank file.]
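Description:
NUDT22 (NUDT22A-c001) is a 6264 bp bacterial expression plasmid that carries a human NUDT22 (nudix-type motif 22) coding fragment in the pNIC28-Bsa4 backbone, a pET28-derived vector adapted for ligation-independent cloning. In the parent vector a SacB stuffer fragment occupies the cloning site. It is removed by BsaI cleavage, and T4 polymerase treatment then allows the insert to be annealed in its place. The plasmid is selected with kanamycin through the aph(3')-Ia gene. It replicates from a ColE1/pBR322-type origin accompanied by the bom region and the rop gene, which restrains copy number; the catalogue lists copy number as unknown. An f1 origin is also present.

Expression is driven by a T7 promoter followed directly by a lac operator, and a plasmid-borne lacI gene under its own promoter supplies the repressor. Transcription therefore requires a host that provides T7 RNA polymerase and is induced with IPTG; the depositor recommends a BL21(DE3) derivative carrying a rare-codon plasmid. A T7 gene 10 ribosome binding site precedes an N-terminal 6xHis tag and a TEV protease site, so the protein can be purified by metal affinity and the tag then cleaved off. The insert itself is not annotated in the feature table but lies between the TEV site and the T7 terminator. A second 6xHis sequence is annotated downstream of the insert region, as in pET28, and the record does not say whether it is translated. The construct was made for structure determination and may not encode the full open reading frame. The depositor comments link it to a deposited NUDT22 structure.
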