LOCUS       Exported 6264 bp ds-DNA circular SYN 13-MAY-2021
DEFINITION  Bacterial expression for structure determination; may not be full
            ORF.
ACCESSION   .
VERSION     .
KEYWORDS    NUDT22 (NUDT22A-c001)
SOURCE      synthetic DNA construct
  ORGANISM  synthetic DNA construct
REFERENCE   1 (bases 1 to 6264)
  TITLE     SGC Oxford 2017
REFERENCE   2 (bases 1 to 6264)
  AUTHORS   .
  TITLE     Direct Submission
  JOURNAL   Exported May 13, 2021 from SnapGene Server 1.1.58
            http://www.snapgene.com
FEATURES             Location/Qualifiers
     source          1..6264
                     /organism="synthetic DNA construct"
                     /mol_type="other DNA"
     primer_bind     1..20
                     /label=T7
                     /note="T7 promoter, forward primer"
     promoter        1..19
                     /label=T7 promoter
                     /note="promoter for bacteriophage T7 RNA polymerase"
     protein_bind    20..44
                     /label=lac operator
                     /bound_moiety="lac repressor encoded by lacI"
                     /note="The lac repressor binds to the lac operator to
                     inhibit transcription in E. coli. This inhibition can be
                     relieved by adding lactose or
                     isopropyl-beta-D-thiogalactopyranoside (IPTG)."
     RBS             59..81
                     /note="efficient ribosome binding site from bacteriophage
                     T7 gene 10 (Olins and Rangwala, 1989)"
     CDS             92..109
                     /codon_start=1
                     /product="6xHis affinity tag"
                     /label=6xHis
                     /translation="HHHHHH"
     CDS             134..154
                     /codon_start=1
                     /product="tobacco etch virus (TEV) protease recognition and
                     cleavage site"
                     /label=TEV site
                     /translation="ENLYFQS"
     CDS             1129..1146
                     /codon_start=1
                     /product="6xHis affinity tag"
                     /label=6xHis
                     /translation="HHHHHH"
     primer_bind     complement(1199..1217)
                     /label=T7 Term
                     /note="T7 terminator, reverse primer"
     terminator      1213..1260
                     /label=T7 terminator
                     /note="transcription terminator for bacteriophage T7 RNA
                     polymerase"
     rep_origin      1297..1752
                     /direction=RIGHT
                     /label=f1 ori
                     /note="f1 bacteriophage origin of replication; arrow
                     indicates direction of (+) strand synthesis"
     primer_bind     complement(1384..1403)
                     /label=F1ori-R
                     /note="F1 origin, reverse primer"
     primer_bind     1594..1615
                     /label=F1ori-F
                     /note="F1 origin, forward primer"
     CDS             complement(1844..2659)
                     /codon_start=1
                     /gene="aph(3')-Ia"
                     /product="aminoglycoside phosphotransferase"
                     /label=KanR
                     /note="confers resistance to kanamycin in bacteria or G418
                     (Geneticin(R)) in eukaryotes"
                     /translation="MSHIQRETSCSRPRLNSNMDADLYGYKWARDNVGQSGATIYRLYG
                     KPDAPELFLKHGKGSVANDVTDEMVRLNWLTEFMPLPTIKHFIRTPDDAWLLTTAIPGK
                     TAFQVLEEYPDSGENIVDALAVFLRRLHSIPVCNCPFNSDRVFRLAQAQSRMNNGLVDA
                     SDFDDERNGWPVEQVWKEMHKLLPFSPDSVVTHGDFSLDNLIFDEGKLIGCIDVGRVGI
                     ADRYQDLAILWNCLGEFSPSLQKRLFQKYGIDNPDMNKLQFHLMLDEFF"
     primer_bind     2567..2586
                     /label=Kan-R
                     /note="Kanamycin resistance gene, reverse primer"
     primer_bind     2651..2670
                     /label=pENTR-R
                     /note="pENTR vectors, reverse primer"
     rep_origin      2781..3369
                     /direction=RIGHT
                     /label=ori
                     /note="high-copy-number ColE1/pMB1/pBR322/pUC origin of
                     replication"
     primer_bind     3270..3289
                     /label=pBR322ori-F
                     /note="pBR322 origin, forward primer"
     primer_bind     3523..3540
                     /label=L4440
                     /note="L4440 vector, forward primer"
     misc_feature    3555..3694
                     /label=bom
                     /note="basis of mobility region from pBR322"
     primer_bind     complement(3620..3639)
                     /label=pRS-marker
                     /note="pRS vectors, use to sequence yeast selectable
                     marker"
     primer_bind     3780..3802
                     /label=pGEX 3'
                     /note="pGEX vectors, reverse primer"
     CDS             complement(3796..3987)
                     /codon_start=1
                     /gene="rop"
                     /product="Rop protein, which maintains plasmids at low copy
                     number"
                     /label=rop
                     /translation="MTKQEKTALNMARFIRSQTLTLLEKLNELDADEQADICESLHDHA
                     DELYRSCLARFGDDGENL"
     CDS             complement(4796..5878)
                     /codon_start=1
                     /gene="lacI"
                     /product="lac repressor"
                     /label=lacI
                     /note="The lac repressor binds to the lac operator to
                     inhibit transcription in E. coli. This inhibition can be
                     relieved by adding lactose or
                     isopropyl-beta-D-thiogalactopyranoside (IPTG)."
                     /translation="MKPVTLYDVAEYAGVSYQTVSRVVNQASHVSAKTREKVEAAMAEL
                     NYIPNRVAQQLAGKQSLLIGVATSSLALHAPSQIVAAIKSRADQLGASVVVSMVERSGV
                     EACKAAVHNLLAQRVSGLIINYPLDDQDAIAVEAACTNVPALFLDVSDQTPINSIIFSH
                     EDGTRLGVEHLVALGHQQIALLAGPLSSVSARLRLAGWHKYLTRNQIQPIAEREGDWSA
                     MSGFQQTMQMLNEGIVPTAMLVANDQMALGAMRAITESGLRVGADISVVGYDDTEDSSC
                     YIPPLTTIKQDFRLLGQTSVDRLLQLSQGQAVKGNQLLPVSLVKRKTTLAPNTQTASPR
                     ALADSLMQLARQVSRLESGQ"
     primer_bind     5840..5859
                     /label=LacI-R
                     /note="LacI, reverse primer"
     promoter        complement(5879..5956)
                     /gene="lacI"
                     /label=lacI promoter
     primer_bind     6162..6181
                     /label=pBRrevBam
                     /note="pBR322 vectors, tet region, downstream of BamHI,
                     reverse primer"
ORIGIN
        1 taatacgact cactataggg gaattgtgag cggataacaa ttcccctcta gaaataattt
       61 tgtttaactt taagaaggag atatacatat gcaccatcat catcatcatt cttctggtgt
      121 agatctgggt accgagaacc tgtacttcca atccatggat cctgaggtga ccttgctgct
      181 gcagtgccct ggcgggggcc tgccccagga gcagatacag gccgagctga gccccgccca
      241 tgaccgtcgc ccactgccag gtggggacga ggccatcact gccatctggg agacccggct
      301 aaaggcccaa ccctggctct tcgacgcccc caagttccgc ctgcactcag ccaccctggc
      361 gcctattggc tctcgggggc cacagctgct cctgcgcctg ggccttactt cctaccgaga
      421 cttcctgggc accaactggt ccagctcagc tgcctggctg cgacagcagg gtgccaccga
      481 ctggggtgac acgcaggcct atctggcgga cccactgggg gtgggcgctg cactagccac
      541 agccgatgac ttccttgtct tcctgcgccg ctcccggcag gtggctgagg cccctgggct
      601 ggtggacgta cctggtgggc accctgagcc tcaggccctg tgccctggtg gcagccccca
      661 gcaccaggac ctcgctgggc agctggtggt acatgaactc ttttccagtg tccttcagga
      721 gatctgtgat gaggtgaacc tgccgctgct caccctgagc cagcccctgc tgttgggcat
      781 cgcccgaaat gagaccagtg ctggccgagc cagtgccgag ttctatgtcc agtgcagcct
      841 gacttctgag caggtgagga agcactacct gagtggggga cccgaggccc acgagtctac
      901 aggaatcttc tttgtggaga cacagaacgt gcggagattg cccgagacgg agatgtgggc
      961 tgaactctgc ccctcggcca aaggcgccat catcctctac aaccgggttc agggaagtcc
     1021 cactggagcg gccctagggt ccccagccct actcccgccg ctctgacagt aaaggtggat
     1081 acggatccga attcgagctc cgtcgacaag cttgcggccg cactcgagca ccaccaccac
     1141 caccactgag atccggctgc taacaaagcc cgaaaggaag ctgagttggc tgctgccacc
     1201 gctgagcaat aactagcata accccttggg gcctctaaac gggtcttgag gggttttttg
     1261 ctgaaaggag gaactatatc cggattggcg aatgggnnnn nnnnnnnnnn nnnnnnnnnn
     1321 nnnnnnnnnn nnnnnnnnnn nnnnnnnnnn nnnnnnnnnn nnnnnnnnnn nnnnnnnnnn
     1381 nnnnnnnnnn nnnnnnnnnn nnnnnnnnnn nnnnnnnnnn cnnnnnnnnn nnnnnnnnnn
     1441 nnnnnnnnnn nnnnnnnnnn nnnnnnnnnn nnnnnnnnnn nnnnnnnnnn nnnnnnnnnn
     1501 nnnnnnnnnn nnannnnnnn nnnnnnnnnn nnnnnnnnnn nnnnnnnnnn nnnnnnnnnn
     1561 nncctttgac gttggagtcc acgttctttn nnnnnnnnnn nnnnnnnnnn nnnnnnnnnn
     1621 nnnnnnaccc tatctcggtc tattcttttg atttataagg gattttgccg atttcggcct
     1681 attggttaaa aaatgagctg atttaacaaa aatttaacgc gaattttaac aaaatattaa
     1741 cgcttacaat ttaggtggca cttttcgggg aaatgtgcgc ggaaccccta tttgtttatt
     1801 tttctaaata cattcaaata tgtatccgct catgaattaa ttcttagaaa aactcatcga
     1861 gcatcaaatg aaactgcaat ttattcatat caggattatc aataccatat ttttgaaaaa
     1921 gccgtttctg taatgaagga gaaaactcac cgaggcagtt ccataggatg gcaagatcct
     1981 ggtatcggtc tgcgattccg actcgtccaa catcaataca acctattaat ttcccctcgt
     2041 caaaaataag gttatcaagt gagaaatcac catgagtgac gactgaatcc ggtgagaatg
     2101 gcaaaagttt atgcatttct ttccagactt gttcaacagg ccagccatta cgctcgtcat
     2161 caaaatcact cgcatcaacc aaaccgttat tcattcgtga ttgcgcctga gcgagacgaa
     2221 atacgcgatc gctgttaaaa ggacaattac aaacaggaat cgaatgcaac cggcgcagga
     2281 acactgccag cgcatcaaca atattttcac ctgaatcagg atattcttct aatacctgga
     2341 atgctgtttt cccggggatc gcagtggtga gtaaccatgc atcatcagga gtacggataa
     2401 aatgcttgat ggtcggaaga ggcataaatt ccgtcagcca gtttagtctg accatctcat
     2461 ctgtaacatc attggcaacg ctacctttgc catgtttcag aaacaactct ggcgcatcgg
     2521 gcttcccata caatcgatag attgtcgcac ctgattgccc gacattatcg cgagcccatt
     2581 tatacccata taaatcagca tccatgttgg aatttaatcg cggcctagag caagacgttt
     2641 cccgttgaat atggctcata acaccccttg tattactgtt tatgtaagca gacagtttta
     2701 ttgttcatga ccaaaatccc ttaacgtgag ttttcgttcc actgagcgtc agaccccgta
     2761 gaaaagatca aaggatcttc ttgagatcct ttttttctgc gcgtaatctg ctgcttgcaa
     2821 acaaaaaaac caccgctacc agcggtggtt tgtttgccgg atcaagagct accaactctt
     2881 tttccgaagg taactggctt cagcagagcg cagataccaa atactgtcct tctagtgtag
     2941 ccgtagttag gccaccactt caagaactct gtagcaccgc ctacatacct cgctctgcta
     3001 atcctgttac cagtggctgc tgccagtggc gataagtcgt gtcttaccgg gttggactca
     3061 agacgatagt taccggataa ggcgcagcgg tcgggctgaa cggggggttc gtgcacacag
     3121 cccagcttgg agcgaacgac ctacaccgaa ctgagatacc tacagcgtga gctatgagaa
     3181 agcgccacgc ttcccgaagg gagaaaggcg gacaggtatc cggtaagcgg cagggtcgga
     3241 acaggagagc gcacgaggga gcttccaggg ggaaacgcct ggtatcttta tagtcctgtc
     3301 gggtttcgcc acctctgact tgagcgtcga tttttgtgat gctcgtcagg ggggcggagc
     3361 ctatggaaaa acgccagcaa cgcggccttt ttacggttcc tggccttttg ctggcctttt
     3421 gctcacatgt tctttcctgc gttatcccct gattctgtgg ataaccgtat taccgccttt
     3481 gagtgagctg ataccgctcg ccgcagccga acgaccgagc gcagcgagtc agtgagcgag
     3541 gaagcggaag agcgcctgat gcggtatttt ctccttacgc atctgtgcgg tatttcacac
     3601 cgcaatggtg cactctcagt acaatctgct ctgatgccgc atagttaagc cagtatacac
     3661 tccgctatcg ctacgtgact gggtcatggc tgcgccccga cacccgccaa cacccgctga
     3721 cgcgccctga cgggcttgtc tgctcccggc atccgcttac agacaagctg tgaccgtctc
     3781 cgggagctgc atgtgtcaga ggttttcacc gtcatcaccg aaacgcgcga ggcagctgcg
     3841 gtaaagctca tcagcgtggt cgtgaagcga ttcacagatg tctgcctgtt catccgcgtc
     3901 cagctcgttg agtttctcca gaagcgttaa tgtctggctt ctgataaagc gggccatgtt
     3961 aagggcggtt ttttcctgtt tggtcactga tgcctccgtg taagggggat ttctgttcat
     4021 gggggtaatg ataccgatga aacgagagag gatgctcacg atacgggtta ctgatgatga
     4081 acatgcccgg ttactggaac gttgtgaggg taaacaactg gcggtatgga tgcggcggga
     4141 ccagagaaaa atcactcagg gtcaatgcca gcgcttcgtt aatacagatg taggtgttcc
     4201 acagggtagc cagcagcatc ctgcgatgca gatccggaac ataatggtgc agggcgctga
     4261 cttccgcgtt tccagacttt acgaaacacg gaaaccgaag accattcatg ttgttgctca
     4321 ggtcgcagac gttttgcagc agcagtcgct tcacgttcgc tcgcgtatcg gtgattcatt
     4381 ctgctaacca gtaaggcaac cccgccagcc tagccgggtc ctcaacgaca ggagcacgat
     4441 catgcgcacc cgtggggccg ccatgccggc gataatggcc tgcttctcgc cgaaacgttt
     4501 ggtggcggga ccagtgacga aggcttgagc gagggcgtgc aagattccga ataccgcaag
     4561 cgacaggccg atcatcgtcg cgctccagcg aaagcggtcc tcgccgaaaa tgacccagag
     4621 cgctgccggc acctgtccta cgagttgcat gataaagaag acagtcataa gtgcggcgac
     4681 gatagtcatg ccccgcgccc accggaagga gctgactggg ttgaaggctc tcaagggcat
     4741 cggtcgagat cccggtgcct aatgagtgag ctaacttaca ttaattgcgt tgcgctcact
     4801 gcccgctttc cagtcgggaa acctgtcgtg ccagctgcat taatgaatcg gccaacgcgc
     4861 ggggagaggc ggtttgcgta ttgggcgcca gggtggtttt tcttttcacc agtgagacgg
     4921 gcaacagctg attgcccttc accgcctggc cctgagagag ttgcagcaag cggtccacgc
     4981 tggtttgccc cagcaggcga aaatcctgtt tgatggtggt taacggcggg atataacatg
     5041 agctgtcttc ggtatcgtcg tatcccacta ccgagatatc cgcaccaacg cgcagcccgg
     5101 actcggtaat ggcgcgcatt gcgcccagcg ccatctgatc gttggcaacc agcatcgcag
     5161 tgggaacgat gccctcattc agcatttgca tggtttgttg aaaaccggac atggcactcc
     5221 agtcgccttc ccgttccgct atcggctgaa tttgattgcg agtgagatat ttatgccagc
     5281 cagccagacg cagacgcgcc gagacagaac ttaatgggcc cgctaacagc gcgatttgct
     5341 ggtgacccaa tgcgaccaga tgctccacgc ccagtcgcgt accgtcttca tgggagaaaa
     5401 taatactgtt gatgggtgtc tggtcagaga catcaagaaa taacgccgga acattagtgc
     5461 aggcagcttc cacagcaatg gcatcctggt catccagcgg atagttaatg atcagcccac
     5521 tgacgcgttg cgcgagaaga ttgtgcaccg ccgctttaca ggcttcgacg ccgcttcgtt
     5581 ctaccatcga caccaccacg ctggcaccca gttgatcggc gcgagattta atcgccgcga
     5641 caatttgcga cggcgcgtgc agggccagac tggaggtggc aacgccaatc agcaacgact
     5701 gtttgcccgc cagttgttgt gccacgcggt tgggaatgta attcagctcc gccatcgccg
     5761 cttccacttt ttcccgcgtt ttcgcagaaa cgtggctggc ctggttcacc acgcgggaaa
     5821 cggtctgata agagacaccg gcatactctg cgacatcgta taacgttact ggtttcacat
     5881 tcaccaccct gaattgactc tcttccgggc gctatcatgc cataccgcga aaggttttgc
     5941 gccattcgat ggtgtccggg atctcgacgc tctcccttat gcgactcctg cattaggaag
     6001 cagcccagta gtaggttgag gccgttgagc accgccgccg caaggaatgg tgcatgcaag
     6061 gagatggcgc ccaacagtcc cccggccacg gggcctgcca ccatacccac gccgaaacaa
     6121 gcgctcatga gcccgaagtg gcgagcccga tcttccccat cggtgatgtc ggcgatatag
     6181 gcgccagcaa ccgcacctgt ggcgccggtg atgccggcca cgatgcgtcc ggcgtagagg
     6241 atcgagatct cgatcccgcg aaat
//
