>Addgene plasmid #98230 | NUDT22 (NUDT22A-c001) | depositor partial sequence | sequence record 180086 | insert
CATATGCACCATCATCATCATCATTCTTCTGGTGTAGATCTGGGTACCGAGAACCTGTACTTCCAATCCA
TGGATCCTGAGGTGACCTTGCTGCTGCAGTGCCCTGGCGGGGGCCTGCCCCAGGAGCAGATACAGGCCGA
GCTGAGCCCCGCCCATGACCGTCGCCCACTGCCAGGTGGGGACGAGGCCATCACTGCCATCTGGGAGACC
CGGCTAAAGGCCCAACCCTGGCTCTTCGACGCCCCCAAGTTCCGCCTGCACTCAGCCACCCTGGCGCCTA
TTGGCTCTCGGGGGCCACAGCTGCTCCTGCGCCTGGGCCTTACTTCCTACCGAGACTTCCTGGGCACCAA
CTGGTCCAGCTCAGCTGCCTGGCTGCGACAGCAGGGTGCCACCGACTGGGGTGACACGCAGGCCTATCTG
GCGGACCCACTGGGGGTGGGCGCTGCACTAGCCACAGCCGATGACTTCCTTGTCTTCCTGCGCCGCTCCC
GGCAGGTGGCTGAGGCCCCTGGGCTGGTGGACGTACCTGGTGGGCACCCTGAGCCTCAGGCCCTGTGCCC
TGGTGGCAGCCCCCAGCACCAGGACCTCGCTGGGCAGCTGGTGGTACATGAACTCTTTTCCAGTGTCCTT
CAGGAGATCTGTGATGAGGTGAACCTGCCGCTGCTCACCCTGAGCCAGCCCCTGCTGTTGGGCATCGCCC
GAAATGAGACCAGTGCTGGCCGAGCCAGTGCCGAGTTCTATGTCCAGTGCAGCCTGACTTCTGAGCAGGT
GAGGAAGCACTACCTGAGTGGGGGACCCGAGGCCCACGAGTCTACAGGAATCTTCTTTGTGGAGACACAG
AACGTGCGGAGATTGCCCGAGACGGAGATGTGGGCTGAACTCTGCCCCTCGGCCAAAGGCGCCATCATCC
TCTACAACCGGGTTCAGGGAAGTCCCACTGGAGCGGCCCTAGGGTCCCCAGCCCTACTCCCGCCGCTCTG
ACAGTAAAGGTGGATACGGATCCGAA
